Addgene plasmid #35459: pRSII319
Purpose: (Empty Backbone)
Depositing lab: Steven Haase. Depositing organization: Duke University. Publication: New and Redesigned pRS Plasmid Shuttle Vectors for Genetic Manipulation of Saccharomycescerevisiae. Chee MK, Haase SB. G3 (Bethesda). 2012 May;2(5):515-26. Epub 2012 May 1. 10.1534/g3.111.001917 PubMed 22670222.
Backbone
  Vector backbone: pRS31x
  Backbone manufacturer: Stratagene
  Backbone size (bp): 5539
  Vector type: Yeast centromere vector
  Promoter: None
  Selectable markers: HIS2
Growth in bacteria
  Bacterial resistance: Ampicillin, 100 μg/mL
  Growth temperature: 37°C
  Growth strain: DH5alpha
  Copy number: High Copy
Gene/Insert
  Cloning method: Restriction Enzyme
  Sequencing primers: 5′ M13 Forward, T7; 3′ M13 Reverse
Resource information
  A portion of this plasmid was derived from a plasmid made by: Daniel J. Lew, Duke University Medical Center
Terms and licenses: Academic/Nonprofit Terms; Industry Terms: Not Available to Industry
Depositor comments: HIS2 has been modified to remove BamHI and XhoI sites without altering the amino acid sequence of the His2 protein.
How to cite: pRSII319 was a gift from Steven Haase (Addgene plasmid # 35459 ; http://n2t.net/addgene:35459 ; RRID:Addgene_35459)
