[The description below was written by a language model from this plasmid's Addgene catalogue record and pLannotate feature annotations shown in this document.]
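Description:
pRSII319 is an empty-backbone yeast centromere shuttle vector of 5,539 bp, part of a redesigned series built on the pRS31x framework for genetic manipulation of Saccharomyces cerevisiae. In E. coli it replicates at high copy from a ColE1/pUC-type origin and is selected with ampicillin through the β-lactamase gene and its native promoter. In yeast it is maintained through a CEN/ARS element, a CEN6 centromere fused to an autonomously replicating sequence, which gives stable, low-copy, chromosome-like segregation. An f1 phage origin is also present, allowing production of single-stranded DNA with helper phage.

The yeast selectable marker is HIS2, which complements his2 histidine auxotrophy. According to the depositor, this copy was silently recoded to remove BamHI and XhoI sites without changing the His2 protein sequence, so those enzymes remain usable in the polylinker. The annotation also picks up a tRNA gene next to HIS2, presumably carried along on the genomic fragment. Several short matches (URA3 promoter, bom, rop and lacI fragments) appear to be backbone remnants rather than functional parts.

The cloning region is the pBluescript-style multiple cloning site. It sits within a lacZα fragment driven by the lac promoter, with its operator and CAP site, an arrangement that normally supports blue/white screening of inserts. T7 and T3 phage promoters flank the site for in vitro transcription, and M13 forward, M13 reverse and T7 primers can be used for sequencing. The vector has no yeast expression promoter, so inserted genes must bring their own regulatory sequences. It is typically used for restriction-based cloning and low-copy maintenance of genes in his2 yeast strains, for example in complementation experiments.
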