Features (pLannotate 1.2.2; 19 found; start..end, strand, type, name):
    137..186     +  misc_feature   bom (fragment): basis of mobility region from pBR322
    194..327     +  promoter       URA3 promoter (fragment): S. cerevisiae URA3
    531..1535    -  CDS            HIS2: HIS9_YEAST - Experimental evidence at protein level: Swiss-Prot protein existence level 1. From Saccharomyces cerevisiae (strain ATCC 204508 / S288c) (Baker's yeast).
   1708..1780    -  ncRNA          tRNA: Accession: RF00005 - tRNA
   1951..2000    +  misc_feature   bom (fragment): basis of mobility region from pBR322
   2028..2456    -  rep_origin     f1 ori (sequence partly withheld): f1 bacteriophage origin of replication; arrow indicates direction of (+) strand synthesis
   2460..2617    -  CDS            lacZα (fragment): LacZα fragment of β-galactosidase; lacZ fragment
   2620..2638    +  promoter       T7 promoter: promoter for bacteriophage T7 RNA polymerase
   2647..2754    +  misc_feature   MCS: pBluescript multiple cloning site
   2766..2784    -  promoter       T3 promoter: promoter for bacteriophage T3 RNA polymerase
   2829..2845    -  protein_bind   lac operator: The lac repressor binds to the lac operator to inhibit transcription in E. coli. This inhibition can be relieved by adding lactose or isopropyl-β-D-thiogalactopyranoside (IPTG). lac repressor encoded by lacI
   2853..2883    -  promoter       lac promoter: promoter for the E. coli lac operon
   2898..2919    -  protein_bind   CAP binding site: CAP binding activates transcription in the presence of cAMP. E. coli catabolite activator protein
   2932..3024    -  CDS            lacI (fragment): lac repressor; lacI; The lac repressor binds to the lac operator to inhibit transcription in E. coli. This inhibition can be relieved by adding lactose or isopropyl-β-D-thiogalactopyranoside (IPTG).
   3207..3795    -  rep_origin     ori: high-copy-number ColE1/pMB1/pBR322/pUC origin of replication
   3966..4826    -  CDS            AmpR: β-lactamase; bla; confers resistance to ampicillin, carbenicillin, and related antibiotics
   4827..4931    -  promoter       AmpR promoter: bla
   4968..5471    +  misc_feature   CEN/ARS: S. cerevisiae CEN6 centromere fused to an autonomously replicating sequence
   5539..35      +  CDS            rop (fragment) (across the origin): Rop protein, which maintains plasmids at low copy number; rop
>Addgene plasmid #35459 | pRSII319 | depositor full sequence | sequence record 49266 | pRSII319 sequence 5539 bps
TCGCGCGTTTCGGTGATGACGGTGAAAACCTCTGACACATGCAGCTCCCGGAGACGGTCACAGCTTGTCT
GTAAGCGGATGCCGGGAGCAGACAAGCCCGTCAGGGCGCGTCAGCGGGTGTTGGCGGGTGTCGGGGCTGG
CTTAACTATGCGGCATCAGAGCAGATTGTACTGAGAGTGCACCATACCACCTTTTCAATTCATCATTTTT
TTTTTATTCTTTTTTTTGATTTCGGTTTCCTTGAAATTTTTTTGATTCGGTAATCTCCGAACAGAAGGAA
GAACGAAGGAAGGAGCACAGACTTAGATTGGTATATATACGCATATGCGAGTCGGCGAGCAAACAGGGTG
CTGCTACTAAACGAACAATAAAGAAAGACAATTTGGGCACCCAATATAAAATGAGCAGTCAATTCAATCA
ATTCAGTGTGAAATTTTTTTCTTGGAAAGATCATTCACTTCTACACAGCTGTACATGAGTTTATATGACA
GTTTTTTTTTATGTACATCCAGTTCAAGATAATCAGATTATATATTGGCCCAAAAGGGATCATTAACGAA
TTGCGAAATGGGTAATCTCTTTACAGTTAACAGATTCTCTGGTGATTGGCTTTCCTCAAGGTAGCAAATA
TACTCTAATTGTAGCACGTCTACTATGTATTTCTTTACCTTGTCATAGCACACACCCACTTGCGCCACGC
CGTGTGCGTCATCACTTAGAACAAATCTGGAGCCACAGTGCTTCTTGACCAGATTACATAAGGTTTTGCT
GGGGTACGGCTCCTCCAGGCGCTTTCTTAATGCGGACGTATTGATTTCAATTGCGCCGCCATAGGAGTCT
ATAAATTGTAAATTTCTTACAACTGCATCGTATATTTCTGGCCATTCACTGATGACGTCCAGTGAAGCTA
CAGGAACTCCGGTTTCTTCGTTGCAGTTGCCCGATTTCTGGTTTACTAGCATGTCATTGGGCAAAAATAA
TTTGTAAAGGTCGAAGTGACCCACGACCAACGGTTTAATATTGATCAGCATTTCGTACTGTGATTGGAAG
TAAGACAGGAGAAAATGTTTCAAATTATCATTGAAGGAATGCAATGAATTGTACCATTGTTGTTGGTCGA
AATCAATAGGTATCCCGTTGACGTGATGGACCGAACCCACACAAAACTTCAAAATATCATTATTCTCCTT
CATGAGTCGCTTTGCATATTCGATATGAGCCATGTCACAACTTTCGATCTCCATTCCTATAATGAATTTA
GTCCGCACATCGGGTCTATCAGCATAACGAGTCTTGATTTCTTGCGCATGACTCATGAAATTCTTGAACG
ATGTTTCTAGCTTGGTTATGACTTCCTCAGGATTCTTGCCCAATGACTGCTCTTCGGGGTATATAAACTT
GGCCTCAATTCTTGGTATGTGCTCTGTCAAACAGTACGTGTGAAAGTTGAGGTTGACCACTTGATCGACC
ACGGAATCCAAAGGGTCCGTACCGTGGGCACTATAGTCACCGGAGTGTGAATGGTGTGAGTGCATGACCT
TGAGGATTTTTACTGAATTGTACGTATCAAGAAGTACTAAAATGTGTTTGAAAGGGAAAGATTGTACGGG
AAATGGAAAATGTACATATAATATCCAGTATCATTTGAGTTGATAGAGATTATCTCTATAGATAGAGAGA
TTTGACAAAAAAAATAAAAAAATTTAAATGGACGAGTCCGGAATCGAACCGGAGACCTCTCCCATGCTAA
GGGAGCGCGCTACCGACTACGCCACACGCCCGAACGTTTGTTGAAATCTTCCAAACAGAAATGATACAGG
TTTACTTTACAGCAAGACATTAGTAGTTTCATTAGCTTATCAACATGTATGAAACCGGCAAGATTGAAAG
ATGCATTGTATACTAAACTCACAAATTAGAGCTTCAATTTAATTATATCAGTTATTACCCTGCGGTGTGA
AATACCGCACAGATGCGTAAGGAGAAAATACCGCATCAGGAAATTGTAAGCGTTAATATTTTGTTAAAAT
TCGCGTTAAATTTTTGTTAAATCAGCTCATTTTTTAACCAATAGGCCGAAATCGGCAAAATCCCTTATAA
ATCAAAAGAATAGACCGAGATAGGGT
[37 nt withheld, positions 2127-2163]
AAAGAACGTGGACTCCAACGTCAAAGG
[49 nt withheld, positions 2191-2239]
T
[91 nt withheld, positions 2241-2331]
G
[124 nt withheld, positions 2333-2456]
CCATTCGCCATTCAGGCTGCGCAACTGTTGGGAAGGGCGATCGGTGCGGGCCTCTTCGCTATTACGCCAG
CTGGCGAAAGGGGGATGTGCTGCAAGGCGATTAAGTTGGGTAACGCCAGGGTTTTCCCAGTCACGACGTT
GTAAAACGACGGCCAGTGAATTGTAATACGACTCACTATAGGGCGAATTGGAGCTCCACCGCGGTGGCGG
CCGCTCTAGAACTAGTGGATCCCCCGGGCTGCAGGAATTCGATATCAAGCTTATCGATACCGTCGACCTC
GAGGGGGGGCCCGGTACCAGCTTTTGTTCCCTTTAGTGAGGGTTAATTTCGAGCTTGGCGTAATCATGGT
CATAGCTGTTTCCTGTGTGAAATTGTTATCCGCTCACAATTCCACACAACATACGAGCCGGAAGCATAAA
GTGTAAAGCCTGGGGTGCCTAATGAGTGAGCTAACTCACATTAATTGCGTTGCGCTCACTGCCCGCTTTC
CAGTCGGGAAACCTGTCGTGCCAGCTGCATTAATGAATCGGCCAACGCGCGGGGAGAGGCGGTTTGCGTA
TTGGGCGCTCTTCCGCTTCCTCGCTCACTGACTCGCTGCGCTCGGTCGTTCGGCTGCGGCGAGCGGTATC
AGCTCACTCAAAGGCGGTAATACGGTTATCCACAGAATCAGGGGATAACGCAGGAAAGAACATGTGAGCA
AAAGGCCAGCAAAAGGCCAGGAACCGTAAAAAGGCCGCGTTGCTGGCGTTTTTCCATAGGCTCCGCCCCC
CTGACGAGCATCACAAAAATCGACGCTCAAGTCAGAGGTGGCGAAACCCGACAGGACTATAAAGATACCA
GGCGTTTCCCCCTGGAAGCTCCCTCGTGCGCTCTCCTGTTCCGACCCTGCCGCTTACCGGATACCTGTCC
GCCTTTCTCCCTTCGGGAAGCGTGGCGCTTTCTCATAGCTCACGCTGTAGGTATCTCAGTTCGGTGTAGG
TCGTTCGCTCCAAGCTGGGCTGTGTGCACGAACCCCCCGTTCAGCCCGACCGCTGCGCCTTATCCGGTAA
CTATCGTCTTGAGTCCAACCCGGTAAGACACGACTTATCGCCACTGGCAGCAGCCACTGGTAACAGGATT
AGCAGAGCGAGGTATGTAGGCGGTGCTACAGAGTTCTTGAAGTGGTGGCCTAACTACGGCTACACTAGAA
GAACAGTATTTGGTATCTGCGCTCTGCTGAAGCCAGTTACCTTCGGAAAAAGAGTTGGTAGCTCTTGATC
CGGCAAACAAACCACCGCTGGTAGCGGTGGTTTTTTTGTTTGCAAGCAGCAGATTACGCGCAGAAAAAAA
GGATCTCAAGAAGATCCTTTGATCTTTTCTACGGGGTCTGACGCTCAGTGGAACGAAAACTCACGTTAAG
GGATTTTGGTCATGAGATTATCAAAAAGGATCTTCACCTAGATCCTTTTAAATTAAAAATGAAGTTTTAA
ATCAATCTAAAGTATATATGAGTAAACTTGGTCTGACAGTTACCAATGCTTAATCAGTGAGGCACCTATC
TCAGCGATCTGTCTATTTCGTTCATCCATAGTTGCCTGACTCCCCGTCGTGTAGATAACTACGATACGGG
AGGGCTTACCATCTGGCCCCAGTGCTGCAATGATACCGCGAGACCCACGCTCACCGGCTCCAGATTTATC
AGCAATAAACCAGCCAGCCGGAAGGGCCGAGCGCAGAAGTGGTCCTGCAACTTTATCCGCCTCCATCCAG
TCTATTAATTGTTGCCGGGAAGCTAGAGTAAGTAGTTCGCCAGTTAATAGTTTGCGCAACGTTGTTGCCA
TTGCTACAGGCATCGTGGTGTCACGCTCGTCGTTTGGTATGGCTTCATTCAGCTCCGGTTCCCAACGATC
AAGGCGAGTTACATGATCCCCCATGTTGTGCAAAAAAGCGGTTAGCTCCTTCGGTCCTCCGATCGTTGTC
AGAAGTAAGTTGGCCGCAGTGTTATCACTCATGGTTATGGCAGCACTGCATAATTCTCTTACTGTCATGC
CATCCGTAAGATGCTTTTCTGTGACTGGTGAGTACTCAACCAAGTCATTCTGAGAATAGTGTATGCGGCG
ACCGAGTTGCTCTTGCCCGGCGTCAATACGGGATAATACCGCGCCACATAGCAGAACTTTAAAAGTGCTC
ATCATTGGAAAACGTTCTTCGGGGCGAAAACTCTCAAGGATCTTACCGCTGTTGAGATCCAGTTCGATGT
AACCCACTCGTGCACCCAACTGATCTTCAGCATCTTTTACTTTCACCAGCGTTTCTGGGTGAGCAAAAAC
AGGAAGGCAAAATGCCGCAAAAAAGGGAATAAGGGCGACACGGAAATGTTGAATACTCATACTCTTCCTT
TTTCAATATTATTGAAGCATTTATCAGGGTTATTGTCTCATGAGCGGATACATATTTGAATGTATTTAGA
AAAATAAACAAATAGGGGTTCCGCGCACATTTCCCCGAAAAGTGCCACCTGGGTCCTTTTCATCACGTGC
TATAAAAATAATTATAATTTAAATTTTTTAATATAAATATATAAATTAAAAATAGAAAGTAAAAAAAGAA
ATTAAAGAAAAAATAGTTTTTGTTTTCCGAAGATGTAAAAGACTCTAGGGGGATCGCCAACAAATACTAC
CTTTTATCTTGCTCTTCCTGCTCTCAGGTATTAATGCCGAATTGTTTCATCTTGTCTGTGTAGAAGACCA
CACACGAAAATCCTGTGATTTTACATTTTACTTATCGTTAATCGAATGTATATCTATTTAATCTGCTTTT
CTTGTCTAATAAATATATATGTAAAGTACGCTTTTTGTTGAAATTTTTTAAACCTTTGTTTATTTTTTTT
TCTTCATTCCGTAACTCTTCTACCTTCTTTATTTACTTTCTAAAATCCAAATACAAAACATAAAAATAAA
TAAACACAGAGTAAATTCCCAAATTATTCCATCATTAAAAGATACGAGGCGCGTGTAAGTTACAGGCAAG
CGATCCGTCTAAGAAACCATTATTATCATGACATTAACCTATAAAAATAGGCGTATCACGAGGCCCTTTC
GTC
