>Addgene plasmid #35459 | pRSII319 | addgene partial sequence | sequence record 53737 | M13_pUC_fwd
ATTGGAGCTCCACCGCGGTGGCGGCCGCTCTAGAACTAGTGGATCCCCCGGGCTGCAGGAATTCGATATC
AAGCTTATCGATACCGTCGACCTCGAGGGGGGGCCCGGTACCAGCTTTTGTTCCCTTTAGTGAGGGTTAA
TTTCGAGCTTGGCGTAATCATGGTCATAGCTGTTTCCTGTGTGAAATTGTTATCCGCTCACAATTCCACA
CAACATACGAGCCGGAAGCATAAAGTGTAAAGCCTGGGGTGCCTAATGAGTGAGCTAACTCACATTAATT
GCGTTGCGCTCACTGCCCGCTTTCCAGTCGGGAAACCTGTCGTGCCAGCTGCATTAATGAATCGGCCAAC
GCGCGGGGAGAGGCGGTTTGCGTATTGGGCGCTCTTCCGCTTCCTCGCTCACTGACTCGCTGCGCTCGGT
CGTTCGGCTGCGGCGAGCGGTATCAGCTCACTCAAAGGCGGTAATACGGTTATCCACAGAATCAGGGGAT
AACGCAGGAAAGAACATGTGAGCAAAAGGCCAGCAAAAGGCCAGGAACCGTAAAAAGGCCGCGTTGCTGG
CGTTTTTCCATAGGCTCCGCCCCCCTGACGAGCATCACAAAAATCGACGCTCAAGTCAGAGGTGGCGAAA
CCCGACAGGACTATAAAGATACCAGGCGTTTCCCCCTGGAAGCTCCCTCGTGCGCTCTCCTGTTCCGACC
CTGCCGCTTACCGGATACCTGTCCGCCTTTCTCCCTTCGGGAAGCGTGGCGCTTTCTCATAGCTCACGCT
GTAGGTATCTCAGTTCGGTGTAGGTCGTTCGCTC
