>Addgene plasmid #35459 | pRSII319 | addgene partial sequence | sequence record 53915 | pGEX3
AGGGCCTCGTGATACGCCTATTTTTATAGGTTAATGTCATGATAATAATGGTTTCTTAGACGGATCGCTT
GCCTGTAACTTACACGCGCCTCGTATCTTTTAATGATGGAATAATTTGGGAATTTACTCTGTGTTTATTT
ATTTTTATGTTTTGTATTTGGATTTTAGAAAGTAAATAAAGAAGGTAGAAGAGTTACGGAATGAAGAAAA
AAAAATAAACAAAGGTTTAAAAAATTTCAACAAAAAGCGTACTTTACATATATATTTATTAGACAAGAAA
AGCAGATTAAATAGATATACATTCGATTAACGATAAGTAAAATGTAAAATCACAGGATTTTCGTGTGTGG
TCTTCTACACAGACAAGATGAAACAATTCGGCATTAATACCTGAGAGCAGGAAGAGCAAGATAAAAGGTA
GTATTTGTTGGCGATCCCCCTAGAGTCTTTTACATCTTCGGAAAACAAAAACTATTTTTTCTTTAATTTC
TTTTTTTACTTTCTATTTTTAATTTATATATTTATATTAAAAAATTTAAATTATAATTATTTTTATAGCA
CGTGATGAAAAGGACCCAGGTGGCACTTTTCGGGGAAATGTGCGCGGAACCCCTATTTGTTTATTTTTCT
AAATACATTCAAATATGTATCCGCTCATGAGACAATAACCCTGATAAATGCTTCAATAATATTGAAAAAG
GAAGAGTATGAGTATTCAACATTTCCGTGTCGCCCTTATTCCCTTTTTTGCGGCATTTTGCCTTCCTGTT
TTTGCTCACCCAGA
