>Addgene plasmid #35459 | pRSII319 | addgene partial sequence | sequence record 53927 | pRSII-F1
ATTCATCATTTTTTTTTTATTCTTTTTTTTGATTTCGGTTTCCTTGAAATTTTTTTGATTCGGTAATCTC
CGAACAGAAGGAAGAACGAAGGAAGGAGCACAGACTTAGATTGGTATATATACGCATATGCGAGTCGGCG
AGCAAACAGGGTGCTGCTACTAAACGAACAATAAAGAAAGACAATTTGGGCACCCAATATAAAATGAGCA
GTCAATTCAATCAATTCAGTGTGAAATTTTTTTCTTGGAAAGATCATTCACTTCTACACAGCTGTACATG
AGTTTATATGACAGTTTTTTTTTATGTACATCCAGTTCAAGATAATCAGATTATATATTGGCCCAAAAGG
GATCATTAACGAATTGCGAAATGGGTAATCTCTTTACAGTTAACAGATTCTCTGGTGATTGGCTTTCCTC
AAGGTAGCAAATATACTCTAATTGTAGCACGTCTACTATGTATTTCTTTACCTTGTCATAGCACACACCC
ACTTGCGCCACGCCGTGTGCGTCATCACTTAGAACAAATCTGGAGCCACAGTGCTTCTTGACCAGATTAC
ATAAGGTTTTGCTGGGGTACGGCTCCTCCAGGCGCTTTCTTAATGCGGACGTATTGATTTCAATTGCGCC
GCCATAGGAGTCTATAAATTGTAAATTTCTTACAACTGCATCGTATATTTCTGGCCATTCACTGATGACG
TCCAGTGAAGCTACAGGAACTCCGGTTTCTTCGTTGCAGTTGCCCGATTTCTGGTTTACTAGCATGTCAT
